Addgene plasmid #132652: Hy_pMtnA UTR delta 41-55 eGFP SV40
Purpose: Expresses an eGFP mRNA from the Drosophila Metallothionein A promoter that has 40 nt of the MtnA 5' UTR
Depositing lab: Jeremy Wilusz. Depositing organization: University of Pennsylvania. Publication: The Integrator complex cleaves nascent mRNAs to attenuate transcription. Tatomer DC, Elrod ND, Liang D, Xiao MS, Jiang JZ, Jonathan M, Huang KL, Wagner EJ, Cherry S, Wilusz JE. Genes Dev. 2019 Sep 17. pii: gad.330167.119. doi: 10.1101/gad.330167.119. PubMed 31530651.
Backbone
  Vector backbone: Hy_pMtnA eGFP
  Total vector size (bp): 7871
  Vector type: Insect Expression
  Selectable markers: Hygromycin
Growth in bacteria
  Bacterial resistance: Ampicillin, 100 μg/mL
  Growth temperature: 37°C
  Growth strain: DH5alpha
  Copy number: Unknown
Gene/Insert
  Gene/Insert name: eGFP
  Promoter: MtnA
  Cloning method: Restriction Enzyme; 5′ cloning site EcoRV (not destroyed); 3′ cloning site NotI (not destroyed)
  Sequencing primers: 5′ CACTCGAATTTGGAGCCGGC; 3′ CTACCTGCCTGGACAGCATG
Terms and licenses: Academic/Nonprofit Terms; Industry Terms: Not Available to Industry
How to cite: Hy_pMtnA UTR delta 41-55 eGFP SV40 was a gift from Jeremy Wilusz (Addgene plasmid # 132652 ; http://n2t.net/addgene:132652 ; RRID:Addgene_132652)
