[The description below was written by a language model from this plasmid's Addgene catalogue record and pLannotate feature annotations shown in this document.]
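Description:
Hy_pMtnA UTR delta 41-55 eGFP SV40 is a 7,871 bp insect expression plasmid built on the Hy_pMtnA eGFP backbone and intended for use in Drosophila cells. It is propagated in E. coli through a high-copy ColE1/pUC-type origin and an ampicillin resistance gene (bla with its own promoter). For selection in insect cells it carries a hygromycin phosphotransferase gene driven by the promoter of the Drosophila copia transposable element, followed by SV40 small t intron and large T-derived sequences that end in an SV40 polyadenylation signal. Small annotated fragments of a tetracycline resistance gene and other bacterial open reading frames appear to be backbone remnants rather than functional parts.

The payload is an eGFP reporter transcription unit on the minus strand. The Drosophila Metallothionein A (MtnA) promoter lies immediately upstream of a short pBluescript-type polylinker fragment and the EGFP coding sequence, which spans the numbering origin of the record and is terminated by a second SV40 poly(A) signal. The insert was cloned between EcoRV and NotI sites, both retained. As the name and stated purpose indicate, nucleotides 41-55 of the MtnA 5' UTR have been deleted, so the eGFP mRNA carries only the first 40 nt of that leader. The metallothionein promoter is generally metal-inducible (for example by copper), allowing controlled reporter expression. The construct belongs to a study of how the Integrator complex cleaves nascent mRNAs to attenuate transcription. It presumably serves as one of a series of UTR deletion variants for testing how MtnA leader sequences affect reporter output, although the record does not detail the specific experiments.
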