Features (pLannotate 1.2.2; 17 found; start..end, strand, type, name):
    467..500     +  misc_feature   MCS (fragment): pBluescript multiple cloning site
    500..904     -  promoter       MT promoter: Drosophila metallothionein promoter
    924..1045    -  polyA_signal   SV40 poly(A) signal: SV40 polyadenylation signal
   1068..1151    -  CDS            large T antigen (fragment): large T antigen from SV40 (simian virus 40)
   1470..1490    -  CDS            SV40 NLS: nuclear localization signal of SV40 (simian virus 40) large T antigen
   1620..1685    -  intron         small t intron: SV40 (simian virus 40) small t antigen intron
   1687..1761    -  CDS            small t antigen (fragment): SV40 (simian virus 40) small t antigen
   1758..2030    -  CDS            yokD (fragment): YOKD_BACSU - Experimental evidence at protein level: Swiss-Prot protein existence level 1. May contribute to antibiotic resistance. From Bacillus subtilis (strain 168).
   2048..3073    -  CDS            HygR: aminoglycoside phosphotransferase from E. coli; aph(4)-Ia; confers resistance to hygromycin
   3119..3398    -  promoter       copia promoter: strong promoter from the Drosophila transposable element copia (Sinclair et al., 1986)
   4880..4984    +  promoter       AmpR promoter: bla
   4985..5845    +  CDS            AmpR: β-lactamase; bla; confers resistance to ampicillin, carbenicillin, and related antibiotics
   6016..6604    +  rep_origin     ori: high-copy-number ColE1/pMB1/pBR322/pUC origin of replication
   6789..6917    +  CDS            YPB1_ECOLX (fragment): Protein predicted: Swiss-Prot protein existence level 4. From Escherichia coli.
   7159..7460    -  CDS            TcR (fragment): tetracycline efflux protein; tet; confers resistance to tetracycline
   7485..7606    -  polyA_signal   SV40 poly(A) signal: SV40 polyadenylation signal
   7615..463     -  CDS            EGFP (across the origin): the original enhanced GFP (Yang et al., 1996) mammalian codon-optimized
>Addgene plasmid #132652 | Hy_pMtnA UTR delta 41-55 eGFP SV40 | addgene full sequence | sequence record 258445 | Addgene NGS Result
CCATGATATAGACGTTGTGGCTGTTGTAGTTGTACTCCAGCTTGTGCCCCAGGATGTTGCCGTCCTCCTT
GAAGTCGATGCCCTTCAGCTCGATGCGGTTCACCAGGGTGTCGCCCTCGAACTTCACCTCGGCGCGGGTC
TTGTAGTTGCCGTCGTCCTTGAAGAAGATGGTGCGCTCCTGGACGTAGCCTTCGGGCATGGCGGACTTGA
AGAAGTCGTGCTGCTTCATGTGGTCGGGGTAGCGGCTGAAGCACTGCACGCCGTAGGTCAGGGTGGTCAC
GAGGGTGGGCCAGGGCACGGGCAGCTTGCCGGTGGTGCAGATGAACTTCAGGGTCAGCTTGCCGTAGGTG
GCATCGCCCTCGCCCTCGCCGGACACGCTGAACTTGTGGCCGTTTACGTCGCCGTCCAGCTCGACCAGGA
TGGGCACCACCCCGGTGAACAGCTCCTCGCCCTTGCTCACCATGGTGATATCAAGCTTATCGATACCGTC
GACCTCGAGGATGATTCACTTGATTTTGCTGCTGACCACAACTGATGCACATTGGCCAGATGCTCTCGGT
TTTATACATTTTGGAAACGCGGCTTTACACACGGGTCTTTCGTTCGATTCACCTCTTTTGCACACGCCGG
CCGGCTCCAAATTCGAGTGGAGACGTGTGCAGAAGCTTTTGTTCTGCCCGCGAAGAATTGGTTCGGTTCT
CCACTTTGGGGACTTGTATGGGATGCAAAGCTCTTGGTGGGGCACATGGGGCATGCGCAGGCACTCTTAC
TTGCGTACCACATATGTATGGGGGTGGCGGTGGGCGGTGGGGGGCCGGAGTTCTGGGTCTCTTATCGGAA
CCAGAGGATAGGACGGCCTGCAGCAAAGAGCTAGTCACATCGGGCACCACATCCTGTCCTGCAATTAATT
AATCCAGACATGATAAGATACATTGATGAGTTTGGACAAACCACAACTAGAATGCAGTGAAAAAAATGCT
TTATTTGTGAAATTTGTGATGCTATTGCTTTATTTGTAACCATTATAAGCTGCAATAAACAAGTTAACAA
CAACAATTGCATTCATTTTATGTTTCAGGTTCAGGGGGAGGTGTGGGAGGTTTTTTAAAGCAAGTAAAAC
CTCTACAAATGTGGTATGGCTGATTATGATCTCTAGTCAAGGCACTATACATCAAATATTCCTTATTAAC
CCCTTTACAAATTAAAAAGCTAAAGGTACACAATTTTTGAGCATAGTTATTAATAGCAGACACTCTATGC
CTGTGTGGAGTAAGAAAAAACAGTATGTTATGATTATAACTGTTATGCCTACTTATAAAGGTTACAGAAT
ATTTTTCCATAATTTTCTTGTATAGCAGTGCAGCTTTTTCCTTTGTGGTGTAAATAGCAAAGCAAGCAAG
AGTTCTATTACTAAACACAGCATGACTCAAAAAACTTAGCAATTCTGAAGGAAAGTCCTTGGGGTCTTCT
ACCTTTCTCTTCTTTTTTGGAGGAGTAGAATGTTGAGAGTCAGCAGTAGCCTCATCATCACTAGATGGCA
TTTCTTCTGAGCAAAACAGGTTTTCCTCATTAAAGGCATTCCACCACTGCTCCCATTCATCAGTTCCATA
GGTTGGAATCTAAAATACACAAACAATTAGAATCAGTAGTTTAACACATTATACACTTAAAAATTTTATA
TTTACCTTAGAGCTTTAAATCTCTGTAGGTAGTTTGTCCAATTATGTCACACCACAGAAGTAAGGTTCCT
TCACAAAGATCTGCACCCAATCGGCAGGCACGGGCGGCGATCTCCAATCTGCGGGATCAGTCAGATCACC
CGAGTGCGTGGGCATGACAATCGTGCCCTGGGGACCAACACAATCCAGAAGGGCCTGAATCACTGCGACC
GGCCCTCCCGCGACCCAGCCGAGCGAGCTTAGCGAACTGTGGACGAGAACTGTGCCACCAAGCGTAAGGC
CGTTCTCTCGCATTTGCCTTGCTAGGCTCGCGCGAGTTGCTGGCTGAGGCGTTCTCGAAATCAGCTCTTG
TTCGGTCGGCATCTACTCTATTCCTTTGCCCTCGGACGAGTGCTGGGGCGTCGGTTTCCACTATCGGCGA
GTACTTCTACACAGCCATCGGTCCAGACGGCCGCGCTTCTGCGGGCGATTTGTGTACGCCCGACAGTCCC
GGCTCCGGATCGGACGATTGCGTCGCATCGACCCTGCGCCCAAGCTGCATCATCGAAATTGCCGTCAACC
AAGCTCTGATAGAGTTGGTCAAGACCAATGCGGAGCATATACGCCCGGAGCCGCGGCGATCCTGCAAGCT
CCGGATGCCTCCGCTCGAAGTAGCGCGTCTGCTGCTCCATACAAGCCAACCACGGCCTCCAGAAGAAGAT
GTTGGCGACCTCGTATTGGGAATCCCCGAACATCGCCTCGCTCCAGTCAATGACCGCTGTTATGCGGCCA
TTGTCCGTCAGGACATTGTTGGAGCCGAAATCCGCGTGCACGAGGTGCCGGACTTCGGGGCAGTCCTCGG
CCCAAAGCATCAGCTCATCGAGAGCCTGCGCGACGGACGCACTGACGGTGTCGTCCATCACAGTTTGCCA
GTGATACACATGGGGATCAGCAATCGCGCATATGAAATCACGCCATGTAGTGTATTGACCGATTCCTTGC
GGTCCGAATGGGCCGAACCCGCTCGTCTGGCTAAGATCGGCCGCAGCGATCGCATCCATGGCCTCCGCGA
CCGGCTGCAGAACAGCGGGCAGTTCGGTTTCAGGCAGGTCTTGCAACGTGACACCCTGTGCACGGCGGGA
GATGCAATAGGTCAGGCTCTCGCTGAATTCCCCAATGTCAAGCACTTCCGGAATCGGGAGCGCGGCCGAT
GCAAAGTGCCGATAAACATAACGATCTTTGTAGAAACCATCGGCGCAGCTATTTACCCGCAGGACATATC
CACGCCCTCCTACATCGAAGCTGAAAGCACGAGATTCTTCGCCCTCCGAGAGCTGCATCAGGTCGGAGAC
GCTGTCGAACTTTTCGATCAGAAACTTCTCGACAGACGTCGCGGTGAGTTCAGGCTTTTTCATATCTCAT
TGCCCCCGGACGAGCGCCAAGCTTGGCTGCAGGTCCATAACCTGTTGTAATTTATAATTTATATTTCCTT
TCTTAATAAATAAATAAATAGTCAAGTTTATGTTTGAGTTTTATGATTTATATTTTAAGTTATTTCAACT
GCAACACCAGCACCACGACCTACTTACAGCAAAAAACGTACAAGAAGGAAAGAAGGAATAAAAAGAGTGG
TATTCTCTTACAATATGTTTTATGGCATAAAAGGTGTGGCCATTCATATCAAATATAAAGTAGTGTTGTT
TAACGTTACTTTTGTAGGTTGAATAGTATATTCCAACAGATGATGAGGGGTTCCCAATCCTAAACCCATT
TGCCGTTCCCAGAAGCATGAAACCACCACGCACCGGAAACAACGTTAAATGCGTAACAAGGCGCTTTTTA
ATTTAACCGATCCAAATAAAAGAATTAAATAAATGGAATTGTGTCCACATGCAAAGCAGTTGGAGGACAG
CAGCGTTATCAGCATTTCGAAGCGCACGAAAACGCATGACGAACGGGCGGCTTAATTGAAATTGTCATTG
ATTCAATACGCAACATGCAGAGGAGCATATCATGATGGTCGGTTCGTTCTTCGTTTCACTGGGAAAAAGC
GAAATTGAATCCATTTTGATTGCGTTTGTGTCGCAAGAGCAACACATTGCCTGCGCCACATCGCGTTCGC
TTATCAACGGGCGAAGAAAGGAAAATGTACATTTAATTGGTCGTAAAAAAGTGCATTGTAAATGTTAAAG
TCGCTGATAGCTTCGGGCCGCTTGTTCGCAATGATAACGACAGTGTAACAAATTCCAGAGGGGAGCCCCT
TCCAAAATACGAGATTCCAAAAAAAAAAAAACAAAAAAAAGAAGAAGCGTTTCGAAACTCTGAAGAAAAC
CCAGAGAAGATAAGAGCGTACTTGACAGCATATAGCAAAACTATTGTACATTTCCAAATTTCAATTGGAA
TCGAAACGGGAACAGTCAATCGCTTGGGTTATCGGAATAATCGCCTCAATTGCGTGAACCTATCGACACA
AAGTGCATTGGTATTGAGTCAAAGTAAGGTTTGCTTATATTAACTTTCATAGATTGCATATTTTTGCCGG
CTTATTCATGGGAATAAGAAATGTTTGAGCTGAACTCGATAGCTCAACAATAACACGACTTGGTGTCAAT
TAAATGATAATACGTGACTAGACCATGGAAATTCAATGTATTGCTATTGGATACAATACATATACAAGTA
GTTGTTGAAAAGAAAGCAGCGAAAACTGGTCAGGTAATGAGTCATCATCATCGGAGTCATCTTGACTGAT
TAGCACAAAAGCCAGTTCTCATCTGTATGCAAATGGCTTAAACGCTTCTACGTACATAAGTAGTTGATGT
TGTTAAACAGGAACTTAAGATGCCGCCAACAACAGTTTCCACAGCAATTAAACCCAAATTTTTAATTGCG
CATAACAGGCGTCTTTCATGTTCCTGTCCGCATTTGACATTGATCTCCTTCTGAATCCTGATTCGATAAT
ATGTAATCTTGGGGCCATCAATCACGCAGTCAGCAGCGATTTGATATATGTATATATAACACCATATTAT
TCAAAGCCGTTTGCCTTGCTCGGTTGATGAGGAAATTGGTGAAAAACTCGAACTTTTGATAAAAAAAAAA
TTCGTACAAATGTGAATTCTTGAAGACGAAAGGGCCTCGTGATACGCCTATTTTTATAGGTTAATGTCAT
GATAATAATGGTTTCTTAGACGTCAGGTGGCACTTTTCGGGGAAATGTGCGCGGAACCCCTATTTGTTTA
TTTTTCTAAATACATTCAAATATGTATCCGCTCATGAGACAATAACCCTGATAAATGCTTCAATAATATT
GAAAAAGGAAGAGTATGAGTATTCAACATTTCCGTGTCGCCCTTATTCCCTTTTTTGCGGCATTTTGCCT
TCCTGTTTTTGCTCACCCAGAAACGCTGGTGAAAGTAAAAGATGCTGAAGATCAGTTGGGTGCACGAGTG
GGTTACATCGAACTGGATCTCAACAGCGGTAAGATCCTTGAGAGTTTTCGCCCCGAAGAACGTTTTCCAA
TGATGAGCACTTTTAAAGTTCTGCTATGTGGCGCGGTATTATCCCGTGTTGACGCCGGGCAAGAGCAACT
CGGTCGCCGCATACACTATTCTCAGAATGACTTGGTTGAGTACTCACCAGTCACAGAAAAGCATCTTACG
GATGGCATGACAGTAAGAGAATTATGCAGTGCTGCCATAACCATGAGTGATAACACTGCGGCCAACTTAC
TTCTGACAACGATCGGAGGACCGAAGGAGCTAACCGCTTTTTTGCACAACATGGGGGATCATGTAACTCG
CCTTGATCGTTGGGAACCGGAGCTGAATGAAGCCATACCAAACGACGAGCGTGACACCACGATGCCTGCA
GCAATGGCAACAACGTTGCGCAAACTATTAACTGGCGAACTACTTACTCTAGCTTCCCGGCAACAATTAA
TAGACTGGATGGAGGCGGATAAAGTTGCAGGACCACTTCTGCGCTCGGCCCTTCCGGCTGGCTGGTTTAT
TGCTGATAAATCTGGAGCCGGTGAGCGTGGGTCTCGCGGTATCATTGCAGCACTGGGGCCAGATGGTAAG
CCCTCCCGTATCGTAGTTATCTACACGACGGGGAGTCAGGCAACTATGGATGAACGAAATAGACAGATCG
CTGAGATAGGTGCCTCACTGATTAAGCATTGGTAACTGTCAGACCAAGTTTACTCATATATACTTTAGAT
TGATTTAAAACTTCATTTTTAATTTAAAAGGATCTAGGTGAAGATCCTTTTTGATAATCTCATGACCAAA
ATCCCTTAACGTGAGTTTTCGTTCCACTGAGCGTCAGACCCCGTAGAAAAGATCAAAGGATCTTCTTGAG
ATCCTTTTTTTCTGCGCGTAATCTGCTGCTTGCAAACAAAAAAACCACCGCTACCAGCGGTGGTTTGTTT
GCCGGATCAAGAGCTACCAACTCTTTTTCCGAAGGTAACTGGCTTCAGCAGAGCGCAGATACCAAATACT
GTCCTTCTAGTGTAGCCGTAGTTAGGCCACCACTTCAAGAACTCTGTAGCACCGCCTACATACCTCGCTC
TGCTAATCCTGTTACCAGTGGCTGCTGCCAGTGGCGATAAGTCGTGTCTTACCGGGTTGGACTCAAGACG
ATAGTTACCGGATAAGGCGCAGCGGTCGGGCTGAACGGGGGGTTCGTGCACACAGCCCAGCTTGGAGCGA
ACGACCTACACCGAACTGAGATACCTACAGCGTGAGCTATGAGAAAGCGCCACGCTTCCCGAAGGGAGAA
AGGCGGACAGGTATCCGGTAAGCGGCAGGGTCGGAACAGGAGAGCGCACGAGGGAGCTTCCAGGGGGAAA
CGCCTGGTATCTTTATAGTCCTGTCGGGTTTCGCCACCTCTGACTTGAGCGTCGATTTTTGTGATGCTCG
TCAGGGGGGCGGAGCCTATGGAAAAACGCCAGCAACGCGGCCTTTTTACGGTTCCTGGCCTTTTGCTGGC
CTTTTGCTCACATGTTCTTTCCTGCGTTATCCCCTGATTCTGTGGATAACCGTATTACCGCCTTTGAGTG
AGCTGATACCGCTCGCCGCAGCCGAACGACCGAGCGCAGCGAGTCAGTGAGCGAGGAAGCGGAAGAGCGC
TGACTTCCGCGTTTCCAGACTTTACGAAACACGGAAACCGAAGACCATTCATGTTGTTGCTCAGGTCGCA
GACGTTTTGCAGCAGCAGTCGCTTCACGTTCGCTCGCGTATCGGTGATTCATTCTGCTAACCAGTAAGGC
AACCCCGCCAGCCTAGCCGGGTCCTCAACGACAGGAGCACGATCATGCGCACCCGTGGCCAGGACCCAAC
GCTGCCCGAGATGCGCCGCGTGCGGCTGCTGGAGATGGCGGACGCGATGGATATGTTCTGCCAAGGGTTG
GTTTGCGCATTCACAGTTCTCCGCAAGAATTGATTGGCTCCAATTCTTGGAGTGGTGAATCCGTTAGCGA
GGTGCCGCCGGCTTCCATTCAGGTCGAGGTGGCCCGGCTCCATGCACCGCGACGCAACGCGGGGAGGCAG
ACAAGGTATAGGGCGGCGCCTACAATCCATGCCAACCCGTTCCATGTGCTCGCCGAGGCGGCATAAATCG
CCGTGACGATCAGCGGTCCAATGATCGAAGTTAGGCTGGTAAGAGCCGCGAGCGATCCTTGAAGCTGTCC
CTGATGGTCGTCATCTACCTGCCTGGACAGCATGGCCTGCAACGCGGGCATCCCGATGCCGCCGGAAGCG
AGAAGAATCATAATGGGGAAGGCCATCCAGCCTCGCGTCGGCGGCCCCTAGTGGATCCACTAGTTAAGAT
ACATTGATGAGTTTGGACAAACCACAACTAGAATGCAGTGAAAAAAATGCTTTATTTGTGAAATTTGTGA
TGCTATTGCTTTATTTGTAACCATTATAAGCTGCAATAAACAAGTTGCGGCCGCTTACTTGTACAGCTCG
TCCATGCCGAGAGTGATCCCGGCGGCGGTCACGAACTCCAGCAGGACCATGTGATCGCGCTTCTCGTTGG
GGTCTTTGCTCAGGGCGGACTGGGTGCTCAGGTAGTGGTTGTCGGGCAGCAGCACGGGGCCGTCGCCGAT
GGGGGTGTTCTGCTGGTAGTGGTCGGCGAGCTGCACGCTGCCGTCCTCGATGTTGTGGCGGATCTTGAAG
TTCACCTTGATGCCGTTCTTCTGCTTGTCGG
